Addgene plasmid #19501: pcDNA5/FRT/TO GFP DNAJB6b
Depositing lab: Harm Kampinga. Depositing organization: University Medical Center Groningen. Publication: Computational analysis of the human HSPH/HSPA/DNAJ family and cloning of a human HSPH/HSPA/DNAJ expression library. Hageman J, Kampinga HH. Cell Stress Chaperones. 2009 Jan;14(1):1-21. doi: 10.1007/s12192-008-0060-2. Epub 2008 Aug 7. PubMed 18686016.
Backbone
  Vector backbone: pcDNA5/FRT/TO
  Backbone manufacturer: Invitrogen
  Backbone size w/o insert (bp): 5137
  Vector type: Mammalian Expression
  Selectable markers: Hygromycin
Growth in bacteria
  Bacterial resistance: Ampicillin, 100 μg/mL
  Growth temperature: 37°C
  Growth strain: DH5alpha
  Copy number: High Copy
Gene/Insert
  Gene/Insert name: DNAJB6b (alt names: Mrj, Dj4, DnaJ; HSJ2; HHDJ1; HSJ-2; MSJ-1; MGC1152; DnaJ (Hsp40) homolog, subfamily B, member 6)
  Species: H. sapiens (human)
  Insert size (bp): 1454
  Entrez Gene: DNAJB6 (a.k.a. DJ4, DnaJ, HHDJ1, HSJ-2, HSJ2, LGMD1D, LGMD1E, LGMDD1, MRJ, MSJ-1)
  Tag / fusion protein: GFP (N terminal on backbone)
  Cloning method: Restriction Enzyme; 5′ cloning site BamHI (not destroyed); 3′ cloning site NotI (not destroyed)
  Sequencing primers: 5′ LNCX; 3′ BGH-rev
Terms and licenses: Academic/Nonprofit Terms; Industry Terms: Not Available to Industry
Depositor comments: Part of the HSP40 gene family Disclaimer: For cloning the various HSP genes, the Stratagene reference RNA for cDNA synthesis was used and genes were amplified from this mixture that originates from 10 different cell lines from different somatic origin and ultimately coming from 10 different individuals. This strategy was used to maximize the chance for the presence of individual HSP transcripts. Users must be aware that this mixture thus represents 20 complete haploid genomes, meaning that for each individual gene there might be polymorphisms that could potentially have functional consequences. The library was sequence verified only for the presence of the correct gene.
How to cite: pcDNA5/FRT/TO GFP DNAJB6b was a gift from Harm Kampinga (Addgene plasmid # 19501 ; http://n2t.net/addgene:19501 ; RRID:Addgene_19501)
