[The description below was written by a language model from this plasmid's Addgene catalogue record and pLannotate feature annotations shown in this document.]
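Description:
pcDNA5/FRT/TO GFP DNAJB6b is a mammalian expression plasmid built on Invitrogen's pcDNA5/FRT/TO backbone, designed for tetracycline-regulated expression and for FLP-mediated integration into host cell lines that carry a genomic FRT site. In bacteria it is maintained through a high-copy ColE1/pUC-type origin and selected with ampicillin via the β-lactamase gene. A partial f1 origin is also annotated.

The payload is human DNAJB6 isoform b (also known as MRJ or HSJ2), a member of the DnaJ/HSP40 subfamily B co-chaperones. It is cloned between BamHI and NotI, in frame behind an N-terminal EGFP. Transcription is driven by the CMV enhancer and immediate-early promoter. Immediately downstream lie short tet operator sequences, which the annotation software labels as PLtetO-1 and TRE3GV fragments. These operators keep the promoter repressed in cells expressing the Tet repressor until tetracycline or doxycycline is added. The bovine growth hormone polyadenylation signal terminates the transcript.

Downstream, an FRT site sits directly in front of a hygromycin resistance coding sequence followed by an SV40 poly(A) signal. Only a vestigial SV40 promoter fragment is annotated, consistent with the standard design in which hygromycin resistance is gained only after correct FLP recombination places the gene behind a promoter in the genomic target site.

The construct belongs to a library of human HSPH/HSPA/DNAJ chaperone expression clones. It suits transient or stable, inducible expression of a fluorescent DNAJB6b for localisation studies or assays of chaperone function, such as suppression of polyglutamine protein aggregation. The depositor cautions that inserts were amplified from pooled reference RNA derived from ten cell lines and were verified only for gene identity. Polymorphisms with possible functional consequences may therefore be present.
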