Features (pLannotate 1.2.2; 22 found; start..end, strand, type, name):
     12..728     +  CDS            EGFP: EGFP is a basic (constitutively fluorescent) green fluorescent protein published in 1996, derived from Aequorea victoria. It is reported to be a rapidly-maturing weak dimer with moderate acid sensitivity.
    741..1433    +  CDS            DNAJB6 (fragment): DNJB6_HUMAN - Also known as HSJ2, MRJ, MSJ1. Experimental evidence at protein level: Swiss-Prot protein existence level 1. Plays an indispensable role in the organization of KRT8/KRT18 filaments. Acts as an endogenous molecular chaperone for neuronal proteins including huntingtin. Suppresses aggregation and toxicity of polyglutamine-containing, aggregation-prone proteins. Isoform B but not isoform A inhibits huntingtin aggregation. Has a stimulatory effect on the ATPase activity of HSP70 in a dose-dependent and time-dependent manner and hence acts as a co-chaperone of HSP70. Also reduces cellu
   1517..1741    +  polyA_signal   bGH poly(A) signal: bovine growth hormone polyadenylation signal
   1745..1766    +  promoter       SV40 promoter (fragment): SV40 enhancer and early promoter
   1787..2020    +  rep_origin     f1 ori (fragment) (sequence partly withheld): f1 bacteriophage origin of replication; arrow indicates direction of (+) strand synthesis
   2025..2072    +  protein_bind   FRT: FLP-mediated recombination occurs in the 8-bp core sequence TCTAGAAA (Turan and Bode, 2011). FLP recombinase from the Saccharomyces cerevisiae 2μ plasmid
   2080..3102    +  CDS            HygR: aminoglycoside phosphotransferase from E. coli; aph(4)-Ia; confers resistance to hygromycin
   3112..3237    +  CDS            ble (fragment): BLE_KLEPN - Experimental evidence at protein level: Swiss-Prot protein existence level 1. Binding protein with a strong affinity to the bleomycin family of antibiotics. Binds to CL990; an antimitotic-antibiotic compound. From Klebsiella pneumoniae.
   3232..3353    +  polyA_signal   SV40 poly(A) signal: SV40 polyadenylation signal
   3426..3442    -  protein_bind   lac operator: The lac repressor binds to the lac operator to inhibit transcription in E. coli. This inhibition can be relieved by adding lactose or isopropyl-β-D-thiogalactopyranoside (IPTG). lac repressor encoded by lacI
   3450..3480    -  promoter       lac promoter: promoter for the E. coli lac operon
   3495..3516    -  protein_bind   CAP binding site: CAP binding activates transcription in the presence of cAMP. E. coli catabolite activator protein
   3529..3621    -  CDS            lacI (fragment): lac repressor; lacI; The lac repressor binds to the lac operator to inhibit transcription in E. coli. This inhibition can be relieved by adding lactose or isopropyl-β-D-thiogalactopyranoside (IPTG).
   3804..4392    -  rep_origin     ori: high-copy-number ColE1/pMB1/pBR322/pUC origin of replication
   4563..5423    -  CDS            AmpR: β-lactamase; bla; confers resistance to ampicillin, carbenicillin, and related antibiotics
   5424..5528    -  promoter       AmpR promoter: bla
   5587..5639    -  misc_feature   bom (fragment): basis of mobility region from pBR322
   5794..6173    +  enhancer       CMV enhancer: human cytomegalovirus immediate early enhancer
   6174..6377    +  promoter       CMV promoter: human cytomegalovirus (CMV) immediate early promoter
   6379..6398    +  promoter       PLtetO-1 promoter (fragment): modified phage lambda PL promoter with tet operator sites (Lutz and Bujard, 1997)
   6400..6419    +  promoter       PLtetO-1 promoter (fragment): modified phage lambda PL promoter with tet operator sites (Lutz and Bujard, 1997)
   6427..6460    +  promoter       TRE3GV promoter (fragment): 3rd-generation Tet-responsive promoter that can be activated by binding of Tet-On® 3G, optimized for retroviral and lentiviral vectors
>Addgene plasmid #19501 | pcDNA5/FRT/TO GFP DNAJB6b | depositor full sequence | sequence record 9137 | Author sequence
AGCTTGCCACCATGGTGAGCAAGGGCGAGGAGCTGTTCACCGGGGTGGTGCCCATCCTGGTCGAGCTGGA
CGGCGACGTAAACGGCCACAAGTTCAGCGTGTCCGGCGAGGGCGAGGGCGATGCCACCTACGGCAAGCTG
ACCCTGAAGTTCATCTGCACCACCGGCAAGCTGCCCGTGCCCTGGCCCACCCTCGTGACCACCCTGACCT
ACGGCGTGCAGTGCTTCAGCCGCTACCCCGACCACATGAAGCAGCACGACTTCTTCAAGTCCGCCATGCC
CGAAGGCTACGTCCAGGAGCGCACCATCTTCTTCAAGGACGACGGCAACTACAAGACCCGCGCCGAGGTG
AAGTTCGAGGGCGACACCCTGGTGAACCGCATCGAGCTGAAGGGCATCGACTTCAAGGAGGACGGCAACA
TCCTGGGGCACAAGCTGGAGTACAACTACAACAGCCACAACGTCTATATCATGGCCGACAAGCAGAAGAA
CGGCATCAAGGTGAACTTCAAGATCCGCCACAACATCGAGGACGGCAGCGTGCAGCTCGCCGACCACTAC
CAGCAGAACACCCCCATCGGCGACGGCCCCGTGCTGCTGCCCGACAACCACTACCTGAGCACCCAGTCCG
CCCTGAGCAAAGACCCCAACGAGAAGCGCGATCACATGGTCCTGCTGGAGTTCGTGACCGCCGCCGGGAT
CACTCTCGGCATGGACGAGCTGTACAAGGGATCCGGAACCATGGTGGATTACTATGAAGTTCTAGGCGTG
CAGAGACATGCCTCACCCGAGGATATTAAAAAGGCATATCGGAAACTGGCACTGAAGTGGCATCCAGATA
AAAATCCTGAGAATAAAGAAGAAGCAGAGAGAAAATTCAAGCAAGTAGCGGAGGCATATGAAGTGCTGTC
GGATGCTAAGAAACGGGACATCTATGACAAATATGGCAAAGAAGGATTAAATGGTGGAGGAGGAGGTGGA
AGTCATTTTGACAGTCCATTTGAATTTGGCTTCACATTCCGTAACCCAGATGATGTCTTCAGGGAATTTT
TTGGTGGAAGGGACCCATTTTCATTTGACTTCTTTGAAGACCCTTTTGAGGACTTCTTTGGGAATCGAAG
GGGTCCCCGAGGAAGCAGAAGCCGAGGGACGGGGTCGTTTTTCTCTGCGTTCAGTGGATTTCCGTCTTTT
GGAAGTGGATTTTCTTCTTTTGATACAGGATTTACTTCATTTGGGTCACTAGGTCACGGGGGCCTCACTT
CATTCTCTTCCACGTCATTTGGTGGTAGTGGCATGGGCAACTTCAAATCGATATCAACTTCAACTAAAAT
GGTTAATGGCAGAAAAATCACTACAAAGAGAATTGTCGAGAACGGTCAAGAAAGAGTAGAAGTTGAAGAA
GATGGCCAGTTAAAGTCCTTAACAATAAATGGTAAGGAGCAGCTGCTGCGCTTGGATAACAAGTAAGCGG
CCGCTCGAGTCTAGAGGGCCCGTTTAAACCCGCTGATCAGCCTCGACTGTGCCTTCTAGTTGCCAGCCAT
CTGTTGTTTGCCCCTCCCCCGTGCCTTCCTTGACCCTGGAAGGTGCCACTCCCACTGTCCTTTCCTAATA
AAATGAGGAAATTGCATCGCATTGTCTGAGTAGGTGTCATTCTATTCTGGGGGGTGGGGTGGGGCAGGAC
AGCAAGGGGGAGGATTGGGAAGACAATAGCAGGCATGCTGGGGATGCGGTGGGCTCTATGGCTTCTGAGG
CGGAAAGAACCAGCTGGGGCTCTAGGGGGTATCCCC
[124 nt withheld, positions 1787-1910]
C
[91 nt withheld, positions 1912-2002]
AGGGTGATGGTTCACGTACCTAGAAGTTCCTATTCCGAAGTTCCTATTCTCTAGAAAGTATAGGAACTTC
CTTGGCCAAAAAGCCTGAACTCACCGCGACGTCTGTCGAGAAGTTTCTGATCGAAAAGTTCGACAGCGTC
TCCGACCTGATGCAGCTCTCGGAGGGCGAAGAATCTCGTGCTTTCAGCTTCGATGTAGGAGGGCGTGGAT
ATGTCCTGCGGGTAAATAGCTGCGCCGATGGTTTCTACAAAGATCGTTATGTTTATCGGCACTTTGCATC
GGCCGCGCTCCCGATTCCGGAAGTGCTTGACATTGGGGAATTCAGCGAGAGCCTGACCTATTGCATCTCC
CGCCGTGCACAGGGTGTCACGTTGCAAGACCTGCCTGAAACCGAACTGCCCGCTGTTCTGCAGCCGGTCG
CGGAGGCCATGGATGCGATCGCTGCGGCCGATCTTAGCCAGACGAGCGGGTTCGGCCCATTCGGACCGCA
AGGAATCGGTCAATACACTACATGGCGTGATTTCATATGCGCGATTGCTGATCCCCATGTGTATCACTGG
CAAACTGTGATGGACGACACCGTCAGTGCGTCCGTCGCGCAGGCTCTCGATGAGCTGATGCTTTGGGCCG
AGGACTGCCCCGAAGTCCGGCACCTCGTGCACGCGGATTTCGGCTCCAACAATGTCCTGACGGACAATGG
CCGCATAACAGCGGTCATTGACTGGAGCGAGGCGATGTTCGGGGATTCCCAATACGAGGTCGCCAACATC
TTCTTCTGGAGGCCGTGGTTGGCTTGTATGGAGCAGCAGACGCGCTACTTCGAGCGGAGGCATCCGGAGC
TTGCAGGATCGCCGCGGCTCCGGGCGTATATGCTCCGCATTGGTCTTGACCAACTCTATCAGAGCTTGGT
TGACGGCAATTTCGATGATGCAGCTTGGGCGCAGGGTCGATGCGACGCAATCGTCCGATCCGGAGCCGGG
ACTGTCGGGCGTACACAAATCGCCCGCAGAAGCGCGGCCGTCTGGACCGATGGCTGTGTAGAAGTACTCG
CCGATAGTGGAAACCGACGCCCCAGCACTCGTCCGAGGGCAAAGGAATAGCACGTACTACGAGATTTCGA
TTCCACCGCCGCCTTCTATGAAAGGTTGGGCTTCGGAATCGTTTTCCGGGACGCCGGCTGGATGATCCTC
CAGCGCGGGGATCTCATGCTGGAGTTCTTCGCCCACCCCAACTTGTTTATTGCAGCTTATAATGGTTACA
AATAAAGCAATAGCATCACAAATTTCACAAATAAAGCATTTTTTTCACTGCATTCTAGTTGTGGTTTGTC
CAAACTCATCAATGTATCTTATCATGTCTGTATACCGTCGACCTCTAGCTAGAGCTTGGCGTAATCATGG
TCATAGCTGTTTCCTGTGTGAAATTGTTATCCGCTCACAATTCCACACAACATACGAGCCGGAAGCATAA
AGTGTAAAGCCTGGGGTGCCTAATGAGTGAGCTAACTCACATTAATTGCGTTGCGCTCACTGCCCGCTTT
CCAGTCGGGAAACCTGTCGTGCCAGCTGCATTAATGAATCGGCCAACGCGCGGGGAGAGGCGGTTTGCGT
ATTGGGCGCTCTTCCGCTTCCTCGCTCACTGACTCGCTGCGCTCGGTCGTTCGGCTGCGGCGAGCGGTAT
CAGCTCACTCAAAGGCGGTAATACGGTTATCCACAGAATCAGGGGATAACGCAGGAAAGAACATGTGAGC
AAAAGGCCAGCAAAAGGCCAGGAACCGTAAAAAGGCCGCGTTGCTGGCGTTTTTCCATAGGCTCCGCCCC
CCTGACGAGCATCACAAAAATCGACGCTCAAGTCAGAGGTGGCGAAACCCGACAGGACTATAAAGATACC
AGGCGTTTCCCCCTGGAAGCTCCCTCGTGCGCTCTCCTGTTCCGACCCTGCCGCTTACCGGATACCTGTC
CGCCTTTCTCCCTTCGGGAAGCGTGGCGCTTTCTCATAGCTCACGCTGTAGGTATCTCAGTTCGGTGTAG
GTCGTTCGCTCCAAGCTGGGCTGTGTGCACGAACCCCCCGTTCAGCCCGACCGCTGCGCCTTATCCGGTA
ACTATCGTCTTGAGTCCAACCCGGTAAGACACGACTTATCGCCACTGGCAGCAGCCACTGGTAACAGGAT
TAGCAGAGCGAGGTATGTAGGCGGTGCTACAGAGTTCTTGAAGTGGTGGCCTAACTACGGCTACACTAGA
AGAACAGTATTTGGTATCTGCGCTCTGCTGAAGCCAGTTACCTTCGGAAAAAGAGTTGGTAGCTCTTGAT
CCGGCAAACAAACCACCGCTGGTAGCGGTGGTTTTTTTGTTTGCAAGCAGCAGATTACGCGCAGAAAAAA
AGGATCTCAAGAAGATCCTTTGATCTTTTCTACGGGGTCTGACGCTCAGTGGAACGAAAACTCACGTTAA
GGGATTTTGGTCATGAGATTATCAAAAAGGATCTTCACCTAGATCCTTTTAAATTAAAAATGAAGTTTTA
AATCAATCTAAAGTATATATGAGTAAACTTGGTCTGACAGTTACCAATGCTTAATCAGTGAGGCACCTAT
CTCAGCGATCTGTCTATTTCGTTCATCCATAGTTGCCTGACTCCCCGTCGTGTAGATAACTACGATACGG
GAGGGCTTACCATCTGGCCCCAGTGCTGCAATGATACCGCGAGACCCACGCTCACCGGCTCCAGATTTAT
CAGCAATAAACCAGCCAGCCGGAAGGGCCGAGCGCAGAAGTGGTCCTGCAACTTTATCCGCCTCCATCCA
GTCTATTAATTGTTGCCGGGAAGCTAGAGTAAGTAGTTCGCCAGTTAATAGTTTGCGCAACGTTGTTGCC
ATTGCTACAGGCATCGTGGTGTCACGCTCGTCGTTTGGTATGGCTTCATTCAGCTCCGGTTCCCAACGAT
CAAGGCGAGTTACATGATCCCCCATGTTGTGCAAAAAAGCGGTTAGCTCCTTCGGTCCTCCGATCGTTGT
CAGAAGTAAGTTGGCCGCAGTGTTATCACTCATGGTTATGGCAGCACTGCATAATTCTCTTACTGTCATG
CCATCCGTAAGATGCTTTTCTGTGACTGGTGAGTACTCAACCAAGTCATTCTGAGAATAGTGTATGCGGC
GACCGAGTTGCTCTTGCCCGGCGTCAATACGGGATAATACCGCGCCACATAGCAGAACTTTAAAAGTGCT
CATCATTGGAAAACGTTCTTCGGGGCGAAAACTCTCAAGGATCTTACCGCTGTTGAGATCCAGTTCGATG
TAACCCACTCGTGCACCCAACTGATCTTCAGCATCTTTTACTTTCACCAGCGTTTCTGGGTGAGCAAAAA
CAGGAAGGCAAAATGCCGCAAAAAAGGGAATAAGGGCGACACGGAAATGTTGAATACTCATACTCTTCCT
TTTTCAATATTATTGAAGCATTTATCAGGGTTATTGTCTCATGAGCGGATACATATTTGAATGTATTTAG
AAAAATAAACAAATAGGGGTTCCGCGCACATTTCCCCGAAAAGTGCCACCTGACGTCGACGGATCGGGAG
ATCTCCCGATCCCCTATGGTGCACTCTCAGTACAATCTGCTCTGATGCCGCATAGTTAAGCCAGTATCTG
CTCCCTGCTTGTGTGTTGGAGGTCGCTGAGTAGTGCGCGAGCAAAATTTAAGCTACAACAAGGCAAGGCT
TGACCGACAATTGCATGAAGAATCTGCTTAGGGTTAGGCGTTTTGCGCTGCTTCGCGATGTACGGGCCAG
ATATACGCGTTGACATTGATTATTGACTAGTTATTAATAGTAATCAATTACGGGGTCATTAGTTCATAGC
CCATATATGGAGTTCCGCGTTACATAACTTACGGTAAATGGCCCGCCTGGCTGACCGCCCAACGACCCCC
GCCCATTGACGTCAATAATGACGTATGTTCCCATAGTAACGCCAATAGGGACTTTCCATTGACGTCAATG
GGTGGAGTATTTACGGTAAACTGCCCACTTGGCAGTACATCAAGTGTATCATATGCCAAGTACGCCCCCT
ATTGACGTCAATGACGGTAAATGGCCCGCCTGGCATTATGCCCAGTACATGACCTTATGGGACTTTCCTA
CTTGGCAGTACATCTACGTATTAGTCATCGCTATTACCATGGTGATGCGGTTTTGGCAGTACATCAATGG
GCGTGGATAGCGGTTTGACTCACGGGGATTTCCAAGTCTCCACCCCATTGACGTCAATGGGAGTTTGTTT
TGGCACCAAAATCAACGGGACTTTCCAAAATGTCGTAACAACTCCGCCCCATTGACGCAAATGGGCGGTA
GGCGTGTACGGTGGGAGGTCTATATAAGCAGAGCTCTCCCTATCAGTGATAGAGATCTCCCTATCAGTGA
TAGAGATCGTCGACGAGCTCGTTTAGTGAACCGTCAGATCGCCTGGAGACGCCATCCACGCTGTTTTGAC
CTCCATAGAAGACACCGGGACCGATCCAGCCTCCGGACTCTAGCGTTTAAACTTA
