>Addgene plasmid #19501 | pcDNA5/FRT/TO GFP DNAJB6b | addgene partial sequence | sequence record 25278 | 19501 with EGFP-C
CTCGGCNTGGNCGAGCTGTACAAGGGATCCGGAACCATGGTGGATTACTATGAAGTTCTAGGCGTGCAGA
GACATGCCTCACCCGAGGATATTAAAAAGGCATATCGGAAACTGGCACTGAAGTGGCATCCAGATAAAAA
TCCTGAGAATAAAGAAGAAGCAGAGAGAAAATTCAAGCAAGTAGCGGAGGCATATGAAGTGCTGTCGGAT
GCTAAGAAACGGGACATCTATGACAAATATGGCAAAGAAGGATTAAATGGTGGAGGAGGAGGTGGAAGTC
ATTTTGACAGTCCATTTGAATTTGGCTTCACATTCCGTAACCCAGATGATGTCTTCAGGGAATTTTTTGG
TGGAAGGGACCCATTTTCATTTGACTTCTTTGAAGACCCTTTTGAGGACTTCTTTGGGAATCGAAGGGGT
CCCCGAGGAAGCAGAAGCCGAGGGACGGGGTCGTTTTTCTCTGCGTTCAGTGGATTTCCGTCTTTTGGAA
GTGGATTTTCTTCTTTTGATACAGGATTTACTTCATTTGGGTCACTAGGTCACGGGGGCCTCACTTCATT
CTCTTCCACGTNNNNNNNNNNNNNNNNNNGNNNNTNNNNATCNATNNNNNCTTCAACTAAAANGGTTANN
GNCAGAAAAATCACTACAAAGAGAANTGTCGAGAACGGTCAAGAAAGAGT
